>Addgene plasmid #39877 | pGEX-6P-Cdh1wt (570) | addgene partial sequence | sequence record 51551 | pGEX-5 5'-GGGCTGGCAAGCCACGTTTGGTG-3'
GGCGGACCCTGACGCCTGCCAGCTCCCCAGTGTCCTCGCCCAGCAAGCACGGAGACCGCTTCATCCCCTC
CGGAGCCGGAGCTAACTGGAGCGTGAACTTCCACAGGATTAACGAGAATGAGAAGTCTCCCAGTCAGAAC
CGGAAAGCCAAGGACGCCACCTCAGACAACGGCAAAGACGGCCTGGCCTACTCTGCCCTGCTCAAGAATG
AGCTGCTGGGTGCCGGCATCGAGAAGGTGCAGGACCCGCAGACTGAGGACCGCAGGCTGCAGCCCTCCAC
GCCTGAGAAGAAGGGTCTGTTCACGTATTCCCTTAGCACCAAGCGCTCCAGCCCCGATGACGGCAACGAT
GTGTCTCCCTACTCCCTGTCTCCCGTCAGCAACAAGAGCCAGAAGCTGCTCCGGTCCCCCCGGAAACCCA
CCCGCAAGATCTCCAAGATCCCCTTCAAGGTGCTGGACGCGCCCGAGCTGCAGGACGACTTCTACCTCAA
TCTGGTGGACTGGTCGTCCCTCAATGTGCTCAGCGTGGGGCTAGGCACCTGCGTGTACCTGTGGAGTGCC
TGTACCAGCCAGGTGACGCGGCTCTGTGACCTCTCAGTGGAAGGGGACTCAGTGACCTCCGTGGGCTGGT
CTGAGCGGGGGAACCTGGTGGCGGTGGGCACACACAAGGGCTTCGTGCAGATCTGGGACGCAGCCGCAGG
