[The description below was written by a language model from this plasmid's Addgene catalogue record.]
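Description:
pGEX-6P-Cdh1wt (570) is a bacterial expression plasmid for producing human FZR1, better known as Cdh1, as a glutathione S-transferase fusion protein. The record lists the backbone as pGEX-6T from Amersham, whereas the plasmid name says pGEX-6P; the entry does not resolve this discrepancy. It matters mainly for the protease site expected between GST and the insert, since pGEX-6P vectors normally carry a PreScission protease site there. The plasmid is propagated in E. coli under ampicillin selection. Its copy number is recorded as unknown. No feature table is provided, so the promoter, origin of replication and other backbone elements are not stated, although pGEX-series vectors generally drive the GST fusion from an IPTG-inducible tac promoter.

The FZR1 coding sequence was inserted by restriction cloning between EcoRI and SalI, both of which remain intact, placing it downstream of the backbone-encoded N-terminal GST tag. The tag allows the fusion protein to be captured on glutathione resin for affinity purification or pull-down assays. Cdh1 is a co-activator of the anaphase-promoting complex/cyclosome, the ubiquitin ligase that targets cell-cycle regulators for degradation in late mitosis and G1. A recombinant GST-Cdh1 protein would therefore suit biochemical studies of APC/C activation and substrate or partner binding, though the record does not state a specific use. Despite the "wt" label, the depositor notes that the Cdh1 insert carries an additional R52G substitution, which should be kept in mind when treating this protein as a wild-type reference.
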