Addgene plasmid #39877: pGEX-6P-Cdh1wt (570)
Depositing lab: Jonathon Pines. Depositing organization: University of Cambridge.
Backbone
  Vector backbone: pGEX-6T
  Backbone manufacturer: Amersham
  Vector type: Bacterial Expression
Growth in bacteria
  Bacterial resistance: Ampicillin, 100 μg/mL
  Growth temperature: 37°C
  Growth strain: DH5alpha
  Copy number: Unknown
Gene/Insert
  Gene/Insert name: FZR1 (alt names: CDH1; fizzy/cell division cycle 20 related 1 (Drosophila))
  Species: H. sapiens (human)
  GenBank ID: NM_016263
  Entrez Gene: FZR1 (a.k.a. CDC20C, CDH1, DEE109, FZR, FZR2, HCDH, HCDH1)
  Tag / fusion protein: GST (N terminal on backbone)
  Cloning method: Restriction Enzyme; 5′ cloning site EcoRI (not destroyed); 3′ cloning site SalI (not destroyed)
  Sequencing primers: 5′ GST forward; 3′ pGEX 3'
Terms and licenses: Academic/Nonprofit Terms; Industry Terms: Not Available to Industry
Depositor comments: Please note that this construct has an additional mutation in Cdh1 - R52G.
How to cite: pGEX-6P-Cdh1wt (570) was a gift from Jonathon Pines (Addgene plasmid # 39877 ; http://n2t.net/addgene:39877 ; RRID:Addgene_39877)
